Addgene plasmid #80506: Rab1bb cds in pGem-T Easy
Purpose: Can be used for in situ hybridisation or other purposes
Depositing lab: Rob Parton. Depositing organization: University of Queensland, Institute for Molecular Bioscience. Publication: A plasmid library of full-length zebrafish rab proteins for in vivo cell biology. Hall TE, Martel N, Lo HP, Xiong Z, Parton RG. Cell Logist. 2017 Mar 1;7(1):e1301151. doi: 10.1080/21592799.2017.1301151. eCollection 2017. PubMed 28396820.
Backbone
  Vector backbone: pGemT easy
  Backbone manufacturer: Promega
Growth in bacteria
  Bacterial resistance: Ampicillin, 100 μg/mL
  Growth temperature: 37°C
  Growth strain: DH5alpha
  Copy number: High Copy
Gene/Insert
  Gene/Insert name: rab1bb
  Species: D. rerio (zebrafish)
  Entrez Gene: rab1bb (a.k.a. wu:fc83b07, zgc:86773)
Terms and licenses: Academic/Nonprofit Terms; Industry Terms: Not Available to Industry
How to cite: Rab1bb cds in pGem-T Easy was a gift from Rob Parton (Addgene plasmid # 80506 ; http://n2t.net/addgene:80506 ; RRID:Addgene_80506)
