[The description below was written by a language model from this plasmid's Addgene catalogue record and pLannotate feature annotations shown in this document.]
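Description:
Rab1bb cds in pGem-T Easy is a small (about 3.6 kb) bacterial cloning plasmid carrying the coding sequence of zebrafish (Danio rerio) rab1bb in Promega's pGEM-T Easy TA-cloning backbone. It is maintained in E. coli at high copy through a ColE1/pUC-type origin and selected with ampicillin via the β-lactamase gene and its native promoter. An f1 phage origin is also present, which allows single-stranded DNA production with helper phage. The backbone's lac promoter, operator and CAP site, together with a lacZα fragment split by the cloning site, are the remnants of the blue/white screening system used to identify insert-containing clones.

The insert, roughly 600 bp, was annotated automatically by homology to human RAB1B, a small GTPase of the Rab family that regulates intracellular membrane trafficking by cycling between GDP- and GTP-bound states; the catalogue identifies it as the zebrafish paralogue rab1bb. It lies between opposing bacteriophage T7 and SP6 promoters. In the sequenced orientation the coding strand runs in the same direction as T7, so T7 transcription should give sense RNA and SP6 transcription antisense RNA. This arrangement suits in vitro synthesis of labelled riboprobes, consistent with the stated use for in situ hybridisation. There is no eukaryotic promoter, tag or reporter, so the plasmid is not an expression vector for animal cells. It can instead serve as a sequence-verified template for subcloning the open reading frame, and it belongs to a library of full-length zebrafish rab clones. Short annotated fragments (a hornet peptide match, lacI, bom and RSF ori pieces) are most likely incidental hits to backbone or polylinker sequence rather than functional elements.
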