Features (pLannotate 1.2.2; 15 found; start..end, strand, type, name):
    154..742     -  rep_origin     ori: high-copy-number ColE1/pMB1/pBR322/pUC origin of replication
    913..1773    -  CDS            AmpR: β-lactamase; bla; confers resistance to ampicillin, carbenicillin, and related antibiotics
   1774..1878    -  promoter       AmpR promoter: bla
   1905..1955    +  misc_feature   bom (fragment): basis of mobility region from pBR322
   1983..2411    -  rep_origin     f1 ori (sequence partly withheld): f1 bacteriophage origin of replication; arrow indicates direction of (+) strand synthesis
   2415..2572    -  CDS            lacZα (fragment): LacZα fragment of β-galactosidase; lacZ fragment
   2575..2593    +  promoter       T7 promoter: promoter for bacteriophage T7 RNA polymerase
   2662..3264    +  CDS            RAB1B: RAB1B_HUMAN - Experimental evidence at protein level: Swiss-Prot protein existence level 1. The small GTPases Rab are key regulators of intracellular membrane trafficking, from the formation of transport vesicles to their fusion with membranes (PubMed:20545908, PubMed:9437002). Rabs cycle between an inactive GDP-bound form and an active GTP-bound form that is able to recruit to membranes different set of downstream effectors directly responsible for vesicle formation, movement, tethering and fusion (PubMed:9437002). Plays a role in the initial events of the autophagic vacuole development which
   3289..3351    -  CDS            VESPI_VESMG (fragment): Experimental evidence at protein level: Swiss-Prot protein existence level 1. Shows contractile activity on isolated ileum smooth muscle. From Vespa magnifica (Hornet).
   3363..3381    -  promoter       SP6 promoter: promoter for bacteriophage SP6 RNA polymerase
   3423..3439    -  protein_bind   lac operator: The lac repressor binds to the lac operator to inhibit transcription in E. coli. This inhibition can be relieved by adding lactose or isopropyl-β-D-thiogalactopyranoside (IPTG). lac repressor encoded by lacI
   3447..3477    -  promoter       lac promoter: promoter for the E. coli lac operon
   3492..3513    -  protein_bind   CAP binding site: CAP binding activates transcription in the presence of cAMP. E. coli catabolite activator protein
   3526..3618    -  CDS            lacI (fragment): lac repressor; lacI; The lac repressor binds to the lac operator to inhibit transcription in E. coli. This inhibition can be relieved by adding lactose or isopropyl-β-D-thiogalactopyranoside (IPTG).
   3620..3647    -  rep_origin     RSF ori (fragment): Plasmids containing the RSF 1030 origin of replication can be propagated in E. coli cells that contain additional plasmids with compatible origins.
>Addgene plasmid #80506 | Rab1bb cds in pGem-T Easy | addgene full sequence | sequence record 176245 | Addgene NGS Result
GCGCTCGGTCGTTCGGCTGCGGCGAGCGGTATCAGCTCACTCAAAGGCGGTAATACGGTTATCCACAGAA
TCAGGGGATAACGCAGGAAAGAACATGTGAGCAAAAGGCCAGCAAAAGGCCAGGAACCGTAAAAAGGCCG
CGTTGCTGGCGTTTTTCCATAGGCTCCGCCCCCCTGACGAGCATCACAAAAATCGACGCTCAAGTCAGAG
GTGGCGAAACCCGACAGGACTATAAAGATACCAGGCGTTTCCCCCTGGAAGCTCCCTCGTGCGCTCTCCT
GTTCCGACCCTGCCGCTTACCGGATACCTGTCCGCCTTTCTCCCTTCGGGAAGCGTGGCGCTTTCTCATA
GCTCACGCTGTAGGTATCTCAGTTCGGTGTAGGTCGTTCGCTCCAAGCTGGGCTGTGTGCACGAACCCCC
CGTTCAGCCCGACCGCTGCGCCTTATCCGGTAACTATCGTCTTGAGTCCAACCCGGTAAGACACGACTTA
TCGCCACTGGCAGCAGCCACTGGTAACAGGATTAGCAGAGCGAGGTATGTAGGCGGTGCTACAGAGTTCT
TGAAGTGGTGGCCTAACTACGGCTACACTAGAAGAACAGTATTTGGTATCTGCGCTCTGCTGAAGCCAGT
TACCTTCGGAAAAAGAGTTGGTAGCTCTTGATCCGGCAAACAAACCACCGCTGGTAGCGGTGGTTTTTTT
GTTTGCAAGCAGCAGATTACGCGCAGAAAAAAAGGATCTCAAGAAGATCCTTTGATCTTTTCTACGGGGT
CTGACGCTCAGTGGAACGAAAACTCACGTTAAGGGATTTTGGTCATGAGATTATCAAAAAGGATCTTCAC
CTAGATCCTTTTAAATTAAAAATGAAGTTTTAAATCAATCTAAAGTATATATGAGTAAACTTGGTCTGAC
AGTTACCAATGCTTAATCAGTGAGGCACCTATCTCAGCGATCTGTCTATTTCGTTCATCCATAGTTGCCT
GACTCCCCGTCGTGTAGATAACTACGATACGGGAGGGCTTACCATCTGGCCCCAGTGCTGCAATGATACC
GCGAGACCCACGCTCACCGGCTCCAGATTTATCAGCAATAAACCAGCCAGCCGGAAGGGCCGAGCGCAGA
AGTGGTCCTGCAACTTTATCCGCCTCCATCCAGTCTATTAATTGTTGCCGGGAAGCTAGAGTAAGTAGTT
CGCCAGTTAATAGTTTGCGCAACGTTGTTGCCATTGCTACAGGCATCGTGGTGTCACGCTCGTCGTTTGG
TATGGCTTCATTCAGCTCCGGTTCCCAACGATCAAGGCGAGTTACATGATCCCCCATGTTGTGCAAAAAA
GCGGTTAGCTCCTTCGGTCCTCCGATCGTTGTCAGAAGTAAGTTGGCCGCAGTGTTATCACTCATGGTTA
TGGCAGCACTGCATAATTCTCTTACTGTCATGCCATCCGTAAGATGCTTTTCTGTGACTGGTGAGTACTC
AACCAAGTCATTCTGAGAATAGTGTATGCGGCGACCGAGTTGCTCTTGCCCGGCGTCAATACGGGATAAT
ACCGCGCCACATAGCAGAACTTTAAAAGTGCTCATCATTGGAAAACGTTCTTCGGGGCGAAAACTCTCAA
GGATCTTACCGCTGTTGAGATCCAGTTCGATGTAACCCACTCGTGCACCCAACTGATCTTCAGCATCTTT
TACTTTCACCAGCGTTTCTGGGTGAGCAAAAACAGGAAGGCAAAATGCCGCAAAAAAGGGAATAAGGGCG
ACACGGAAATGTTGAATACTCATACTCTTCCTTTTTCAATATTATTGAAGCATTTATCAGGGTTATTGTC
TCATGAGCGGATACATATTTGAATGTATTTAGAAAAATAAACAAATAGGGGTTCCGCGCACATTTCCCCG
AAAAGTGCCACCTGATGCGGTGTGAAATACCGCACAGATGCGTAAGGAGAAAATACCGCATCAGGAAATT
GTAAGCGTTAATATTTTGTTAAAATTCGCGTTAAATTTTTGTTAAATCAGCTCATTTTTTAACCAATAGG
CCGAAATCGGCAAAATCCCTTATAAATCAAAAGAATAGACCGAGATAGGGT
[37 nt withheld, positions 2082-2118]
AAAGAACGTGGACTCCAACGTCAAAGG
[49 nt withheld, positions 2146-2194]
T
[91 nt withheld, positions 2196-2286]
G
[124 nt withheld, positions 2288-2411]
CCATTCGCCATTCAGGCTGCGCAACTGTTGGGAAGGGCGATCGGTGCGGGCCTCTTCGCTATTACGCCAG
CTGGCGAAAGGGGGATGTGCTGCAAGGCGATTAAGTTGGGTAACGCCAGGGTTTTCCCAGTCACGACGTT
GTAAAACGACGGCCAGTGAATTGTAATACGACTCACTATAGGGCGAATTGGGCCCGACGTCGCATGCTCC
CGGCCGCCATGGCGGCCGCGGGAATTCGATTTGTCACATCATGAACCCTGAATATGACTACTTATTCAAG
CTTCTTCTGATTGGAGATTCTGGAGTGGGAAAATCCTGCATTTTGTTGCGTTTTGCTGACGACACCTACA
CGGAGAGTTTCATCAGCACAATTGGAGTGGATTTTAAGATCCGAACCATTGAGTTGGATGGAAAAACTAT
TAAACTGCAAATATGGGACACGGCTGGACAGGAGAGATTCCGCACTATTACATCCAGCTACTACAGGGGC
GCTCATGGGATCATCGTTGTATATGATGTTACAGATCAGGAATCCTACAACAATGTGAAACAGTGGCTAA
AGGAAATCGATCGCTATGCGAGTGAAAATGTCAACAAACTGCTTGTTGGAAATAAGTGTGACCTGACTAC
AAAAAAGGTTGTGGACTACACTACAGCTAAGGAATTTGCTGACTCTCTTGGCATCCCTTTCCTTGAGACG
AGTGCCAAAAATGCCACAAACGTGGAGCAGGCCTTCATGACCATGGCAGAGGAGATAAAGAAGCGCATGA
GACCAGGAGCTTCAGGGGGCTCTGAGAAACCTGACCTTAAAATCGAAAGCACCCCGGTGCAACAGTCAGG
CGGCGGCTGCTGTTAGAAAACTCTTGTTTTCAATCACTAGTGAATTCGCGGCCGCCTGCAGGTCGACCAT
ATGGGAGAGCTCCCAACGCGTTGGATGCATAGCTTGAGTATTCTATAGTGTCACCTAAATAGCTTGGCGT
AATCATGGTCATAGCTGTTTCCTGTGTGAAATTGTTATCCGCTCACAATTCCACACAACATACGAGCCGG
AAGCATAAAGTGTAAAGCCTGGGGTGCCTAATGAGTGAGCTAACTCACATTAATTGCGTTGCGCTCACTG
CCCGCTTTCCAGTCGGGAAACCTGTCGTGCCAGCTGCATTAATGAATCGGCCAACGCGCGGGGAGAGGCG
GTTTGCGTATTGGGCGCTCTTCCGCTTCCTCGCTCACTGACTCGCT
